>Addgene plasmid #169563 | pVH227-Tier1-OTetO7-PCMVmin2-SEAP | addgene full sequence | sequence record 364543 | Addgene NGS Result
TATTCCAGAAGTAGTGAGGAGGCTTTTTTGGAGGCCTAGGCTTTTGCAAAAAGCTCCCGGGAGCTTGTAT
ATCCATTTTCGGATCTGATCAAGAGACAGGATGAGGATCGTTTCGCATGATTGAACAAGATGGATTGCAC
GCAGGTTCTCCGGCCGCTTGGGTGGAGAGGCTATTCGGCTATGACTGGGCACAACAGACAATCGGCTGCT
CTGATGCCGCCGTGTTCCGGCTGTCAGCGCAGGGGCGCCCGGTTCTTTTTGTCAAGACCGACCTGTCCGG
TGCCCTGAATGAACTGCAGGACGAGGCAGCGCGGCTATCGTGGCTGGCCACGACGGGCGTTCCTTGCGCA
GCTGTGCTCGACGTTGTCACTGAAGCGGGAAGGGACTGGCTGCTATTGGGCGAAGTGCCGGGGCAGGATC
TCCTGTCATCTCACCTTGCTCCTGCCGAGAAAGTATCCATCATGGCTGATGCAATGCGGCGGCTGCATAC
GCTTGATCCGGCTACCTGCCCATTCGACCACCAAGCGAAACATCGCATCGAGCGAGCACGTACTCGGATG
GAAGCCGGTCTTGTCGATCAGGATGATCTGGACGAAGAGCATCAGGGGCTCGCGCCAGCCGAACTGTTCG
CCAGGCTCAAGGCGCGCATGCCCGACGGCGAGGATCTCGTCGTGACCCATGGCGATGCCTGCTTGCCGAA
TATCATGGTGGAAAATGGCCGCTTTTCTGGATTCATCGACTGTGGCCGGCTGGGTGTGGCGGACCGCTAT
CAGGACATAGCGTTGGCTACCCGTGATATTGCTGAAGAGCTTGGCGGCGAATGGGCTGACCGCTTCCTCG
TGCTTTACGGTATCGCCGCTCCCGATTCGCAGCGCATCGCCTTCTATCGCCTTCTTGACGAGTTCTTCTG
AGCGGGACTCTGGGGTTCGAAATGACCGACCAAGCGACGCCCAACCTGCCATCACGAGATTTCGATTCCA
CCGCCGCCTTCTATGAAAGGTTGGGCTTCGGAATCGTTTTCCGGGACGCCGGCTGGATGATCCTCCAGCG
CGGGGATCTCATGCTGGAGTTCTTCGCCCACCCCAACTTGTTTATTGCAGCTTATAATGGTTACAAATAA
AGCAATAGCATCACAAATTTCACAAATAAAGCATTTTTTTCACTGCATTCTAGTTGTGGTTTGTCCAAAC
TCATCAATGTATCTTATCATGTCTGTATACCGTCGACCTCTAGCTAGAGCTTGGCGTAATCATGGTCATA
GCTGTTTCCTGTGTGAAATTGTTATCCGCTCACAATTCCACACAACATACGAGCCGGAAGCATAAAGTGT
AAAGCCTGGGGTGCCTAATGAGTGAGCTAACTCACATTAATTGCGTTGCGCTCACTGCCCGCTTTCCAGT
CGGGAAACCTGTCGTGCCAGCTGCATTAATGAATCGGCCAACGCGCGGGGAGAGGCGGTTTGCGTATTGG
GCGCTCTTCCGCTTCCTCGCTCACTGACTCGCTGCGCTCGGTCGTTCGGCTGCGGCGAGCGGTATCAGCT
CACTCAAAGGCGGTAATACGGTTATCCACAGAATCAGGGGATAACGCAGGAAAGAACATGTGAGCAAAAG
GCCAGCAAAAGGCCAGGAACCGTAAAAAGGCCGCGTTGCTGGCGTTTTTCCATAGGCTCCGCCCCCCTGA
CGAGCATCACAAAAATCGACGCTCAAGTCAGAGGTGGCGAAACCCGACAGGACTATAAAGATACCAGGCG
TTTCCCCCTGGAAGCTCCCTCGTGCGCTCTCCTGTTCCGACCCTGCCGCTTACCGGATACCTGTCCGCCT
TTCTCCCTTCGGGAAGCGTGGCGCTTTCTCATAGCTCACGCTGTAGGTATCTCAGTTCGGTGTAGGTCGT
TCGCTCCAAGCTGGGCTGTGTGCACGAACCCCCCGTTCAGCCCGACCGCTGCGCCTTATCCGGTAACTAT
CGTCTTGAGTCCAACCCGGTAAGACACGACTTATCGCCACTGGCAGCAGCCACTGGTAACAGGATTAGCA
GAGCGAGGTATGTAGGCGGTGCTACAGAGTTCTTGAAGTGGTGGCCTAACTACGGCTACACTAGAAGAAC
AGTATTTGGTATCTGCGCTCTGCTGAAGCCAGTTACCTTCGGAAAAAGAGTTGGTAGCTCTTGATCCGGC
AAACAAACCACCGCTGGTAGCGGTGGTTTTTTTGTTTGCAAGCAGCAGATTACGCGCAGAAAAAAAGGAT
CTCAAGAAGATCCTTTGATCTTTTCTACGGGGTCTGACGCTCAGTGGAACGAAAACTCACGTTAAGGGAT
TTTGGTCATGAGATTATCAAAAAGGATCTTCACCTAGATCCTTTTAAATTAAAAATGAAGTTTTAAATCA
ATCTAAAGTATATATGAGTAAACTTGGTCTGACAGTTACCAATGCTTAATCAGTGAGGCACCTATCTCAG
CGATCTGTCTATTTCGTTCATCCATAGTTGCCTGACTCCCCGTCGTGTAGATAACTACGATACGGGAGGG
CTTACCATCTGGCCCCAGTGCTGCAATGATACCGCGAGACCCACGCTCACCGGCTCCAGATTTATCAGCA
ATAAACCAGCCAGCCGGAAGGGCCGAGCGCAGAAGTGGTCCTGCAACTTTATCCGCCTCCATCCAGTCTA
TTAATTGTTGCCGGGAAGCTAGAGTAAGTAGTTCGCCAGTTAATAGTTTGCGCAACGTTGTTGCCATTGC
TACAGGCATCGTGGTGTCACGCTCGTCGTTTGGTATGGCTTCATTCAGCTCCGGTTCCCAACGATCAAGG
CGAGTTACATGATCCCCCATGTTGTGCAAAAAAGCGGTTAGCTCCTTCGGTCCTCCGATCGTTGTCAGAA
GTAAGTTGGCCGCAGTGTTATCACTCATGGTTATGGCAGCACTGCATAATTCTCTTACTGTCATGCCATC
CGTAAGATGCTTTTCTGTGACTGGTGAGTACTCAACCAAGTCATTCTGAGAATAGTGTATGCGGCGACCG
AGTTGCTCTTGCCCGGCGTCAATACGGGATAATACCGCGCCACATAGCAGAACTTTAAAAGTGCTCATCA
TTGGAAAACGTTCTTCGGGGCGAAAACTCTCAAGGATCTTACCGCTGTTGAGATCCAGTTCGATGTAACC
CACTCGTGCACCCAACTGATCTTCAGCATCTTTTACTTTCACCAGCGTTTCTGGGTGAGCAAAAACAGGA
AGGCAAAATGCCGCAAAAAAGGGAATAAGGGCGACACGGAAATGTTGAATACTCATACTCTTCCTTTTTC
AATATTATTGAAGCATTTATCAGGGTTATTGTCTCATGAGCGGATACATATTTGAATGTATTTAGAAAAA
TAAACAAATAGGGGTTCCGCGCACATTTCCCCGAAAAGTGCCACCTGACGTCGACGGATCGGGAGATCTC
CACGCGTCCGTACACGCCTAAAGCATATACGTTCTCTATCACTGATAGGGAGTAAACTGGATATACGTTC
TCTATCACTGATAGGGAGTAAACTGTAGATACGTTCTCTATCACTGATAGGGAGTAAACTGGTCATACGT
TCTCTATCACTGATAGGGAGTAAACTCCTTATACGTTCTCTATCACTGATAGGGAGTAAAGTCTGCATAC
GTTCTCTATCACTGATAGGGAGTAAACTCTTCATACGTTCTCTATCACTGATAGGGAGTAAACTCGAGTA
TGTCGAGGTGGCGTGTACGGTGGGAGGCCTATATAAGCAGAGCTCGTTTAGTGAACCGTCAGATCGCGAG
CTCTCTGGCTAACTAGAGAACCCACTGCTTACTGGCTTATCGAAATTAATACGACTCACTATAGGGAGAC
CCAAGCTGTTCGAAGCGGAATTCACCATGACTAGTTGGCTGTGGCTGGTGCTGCTGCTGCTGTGCCTGGC
CGGCAACGTGCAGGCCGCTAGTATCATCCCCGTGGAGGAGGAGAACCCCGACTTCTGGAACAGAGAGGCC
GCCGAGGCCCTGGGCGCCGCCAAGAAGCTGCAGCCCGCCCAGACCGCCGCCAAGAACCTGATCATCTTCC
TGGGCGACGGCATGGGCGTGAGCACCGTGACCGCCGCCAGAATCCTGAAGGGCCAGAAGAAGGACAAGCT
GGGCCCCGAGATCCCCCTGGCCATGGACAGATTCCCCTACGTGGCCCTGAGCAAGACCTACAACGTGGAC
AAGCACGTGCCCGACAGCGGCGCCACCGCCACCGCCTACCTGTGCGGCGTGAAGGGCAACTTCCAGACCA
TCGGCCTGAGCGCCGCCGCCAGATTCAACCAGTGCAACACCACCAGAGGCAACGAGGTGATCAGCGTGAT
GAACAGAGCCAAGAAGGCCGGCAAGAGCGTGGGCGTGGTGACCACCACCAGAGTGCAGCACGCCAGCCCC
GCCGGCACCTACGCCCACACCGTGAACAGAAACTGGTACAGCGACGCCGACGTGCCCGCCAGCGCCAGAC
AGGAGGGCTGCCAGGACATCGCCACCCAGCTGATCAGCAACATGGACATCGACGTGATCCTGGGCGGCGG
CAGAAAGTACATGTTCAGAATGGGCACCCCCGACCCCGAGTACCCCGACGACTACAGCCAGGGCGGCACC
AGACTGGACGGCAAGAACCTGGTGCAGGAGTGGCTGGCCAAGAGACAGGGCGCCAGATACGTGTGGAACA
GAACCGAGCTGATGCAGGCCAGCCTGGACCCCAGCGTGACCCACCTGATGGGCCTGTTCGAGCCCGGCGA
CATGAAGTACGAGATCCACAGAGACAGCACCCTGGACCCCAGCCTGATGGAGATGACCGAGGCCGCCCTG
AGACTGCTGAGCAGAAACCCCAGAGGCTTCTTCCTGTTCGTGGAGGGCGGCAGAATCGACCACGGCCACC
ACGAGAGCAGAGCCTACAGAGCCCTGACCGAGACCATCATGTTCGACGACGCCATCGAGAGAGCCGGCCA
GCTGACCAGCGAGGAGGACACCCTGAGCCTGGTGACCGCCGACCACAGCCACGTGTTCAGCTTCGGCGGC
TACCCCCTGAGAGGCAGCAGCATCTTCGGCCTGGCCCCCGGCAAGGCCAGAGACAGAAAGGCCTACACCG
TGCTGCTGTACGGCAACGGCCCCGGCTACGTGCTGAAGGACGGCGCCAGACCCGACGTGACCGAGAGCGA
GAGCGGCAGCCCCGAGTACAGACAGCAGAGCGCCGTGCCCCTGGACGAGGAGACCCACGCCGGCGAGGAC
GTGGCCGTGTTCGCCAGAGGCCCCCAGGCCCACCTGGTGCACGGCGTGCAGGAGCAGACCTTCATCGCCC
ACGTGATGGCCTTCGCCGCCTGCCTGGAGCCCTACACCGCCTGCGACCTGGCCCCCCCCGCCGGCACCAC
CGACGCCGCCCACCCCGGCTACAGCAGAGTGGGCGCCGCCGGCAGATTCGAGCAGACCGCTAGCGGATCC
ACCGGTGTCTAGAAAGCTTTGAGGCCGGCCTGCAGGGATCAGCCTCGACTGTGCCTTCTAGTTGCCAGCC
ATCTGTTGTTTGCCCCTCCCCCGTGCCTTCCTTGACCCTGGAAGGTGCCACTCCCACTGTCCTTTCCTAA
TAAAATGAGGAAATTGCATCGCATTGTCTGAGTAGGTGTCATTCTATTCTGGGGGGTGGGGTGGGGCAGG
ACAGCAAGGGGGAGGATTGGGAAGACAATAGCAGGCATGCTGGGGATGCGGTGGGCTCTATGGCTTCTGA
GGCGGAAAGAACCAGCTGGGGCTCTAGGGGGTATCCCC
[124 nt withheld, positions 5779-5902]
C
[91 nt withheld, positions 5904-5994]
A
[49 nt withheld, positions 5996-6044]
CCTTTGACGTTGGAGTCCACGTTCTTT
[37 nt withheld, positions 6072-6108]
ACCCTATCTCGGTCTATTCTTTTGATTTATAAGGGATTTTGCCGATTTCGGCCTATTGGTTAAAAAATGA
GCTGATTTAACAAAAATTTAACGCGAATTAATTCTGTGGAATGTGTGTCAGTTAGGGTGTGGAAAGTCCC
CAGGCTCCCCAGCAGGCAGAAGTATGCAAAGCATGCATCTCAATTAGTCAGCAACCAGGTGTGGAAAGTC
CCCAGGCTCCCCAGCAGGCAGAAGTATGCAAAGCATGCATCTCAATTAGTCAGCAACCATAGTCCCGCCC
CTAACTCCGCCCATCCCGCCCCTAACTCCGCCCAGTTCCGCCCATTCTCCGCCCCATGGCTGACTAATTT
TTTTTATTTATGCAGAGGCCGAGGCCGCCTCTGCCTCTGAGC
Features (pLannotate 1.2.2; 18 found; start..end, strand, type, name):
    117..908     +  CDS            neo: KKA2_KLEPN - Also known as kan, nptII. Experimental evidence at protein level: Swiss-Prot protein existence level 1. Resistance to kanamycin, neomycin, paromomycin, ribostamycin, butirosin and gentamicin B. From Klebsiella pneumoniae.
    932..1090    +  CDS            ble (fragment): BLE_KLEPN - Experimental evidence at protein level: Swiss-Prot protein existence level 1. Binding protein with a strong affinity to the bleomycin family of antibiotics. Binds to CL990; an antimitotic-antibiotic compound. From Klebsiella pneumoniae.
   1085..1206    +  polyA_signal   SV40 poly(A) signal: SV40 polyadenylation signal
   1279..1295    -  protein_bind   lac operator: The lac repressor binds to the lac operator to inhibit transcription in E. coli. This inhibition can be relieved by adding lactose or isopropyl-β-D-thiogalactopyranoside (IPTG). lac repressor encoded by lacI
   1303..1333    -  promoter       lac promoter: promoter for the E. coli lac operon
   1348..1369    -  protein_bind   CAP binding site: CAP binding activates transcription in the presence of cAMP. E. coli catabolite activator protein
   1382..1474    -  CDS            lacI (fragment): lac repressor; lacI; The lac repressor binds to the lac operator to inhibit transcription in E. coli. This inhibition can be relieved by adding lactose or isopropyl-β-D-thiogalactopyranoside (IPTG).
   1657..2245    -  rep_origin     ori: high-copy-number ColE1/pMB1/pBR322/pUC origin of replication
   2416..3276    -  CDS            AmpR: β-lactamase; bla; confers resistance to ampicillin, carbenicillin, and related antibiotics
   3277..3381    -  promoter       AmpR promoter: bla
   3438..3777    -  promoter       TRE3G BI promoter (fragment): 3rd-generation Tet-responsive bidirectional promoter that can be activated by binding of Tet-On® 3G
   3778..3811    +  LTR            5' LTR (truncated) (fragment): truncated 5' long terminal repeat (LTR) from HIV-1
   3827..3845    +  promoter       T7 promoter: promoter for bacteriophage T7 RNA polymerase
   3943..5427    +  CDS            ALPP (fragment): PPB1_HUMAN - Also known as PLAP. Experimental evidence at protein level: Swiss-Prot protein existence level 1. From Homo sapiens (Human).
   5509..5733    +  polyA_signal   bGH poly(A) signal: bovine growth hormone polyadenylation signal
   5737..5758    +  promoter       SV40 promoter (fragment): SV40 enhancer and early promoter
   5779..6207    +  rep_origin     f1 ori (sequence partly withheld): f1 bacteriophage origin of replication; arrow indicates direction of (+) strand synthesis
   6221..50      +  promoter       SV40 promoter (across the origin): SV40 enhancer and early promoter
