[The description below was written by a language model from this plasmid's Addgene catalogue record and pLannotate feature annotations shown in this document.]
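Description:
pVH227-Tier1-OTetO7-PCMVmin2-SEAP is a mammalian expression plasmid of about 6.5 kb built on pMM1, a pcDNA3.1-derived backbone, and it belongs to the "Tier-1" level of the VAMSyB modular plasmid architecture for mammalian synthetic biology. It is maintained in E. coli at high copy through a ColE1/pUC-type origin with ampicillin selection (AmpR under its bla promoter). It also carries an f1 origin, along with remnants of lac promoter/operator sequence typical of this backbone family. For selection in mammalian cells, an SV40 early promoter drives the neomycin phosphotransferase gene, terminated by an SV40 polyadenylation signal, which confers G418 resistance. A short ble fragment is annotated downstream of neo and appears to be a non-functional leftover.

The payload is a tetracycline-responsive reporter unit. A heptameric tet operator array (OTetO7) is fused to a minimal CMV promoter variant (PCMVmin-2), and the annotation software picks this region up as a fragment resembling a TRE3G-type promoter. This promoter controls SEAP, the secreted form of human placental alkaline phosphatase (annotated as an ALPP fragment), and is followed by the bGH polyadenylation signal. A T7 promoter and a very short match to HIV-1 LTR sequence lie between the promoter and the coding region. The LTR match is probably an incidental annotation hit rather than a viral element.

On its own the minimal promoter should give little transcription, and expression requires a tetracycline-dependent transactivator binding the operator sites. No transactivator is encoded on this plasmid, so it must be supplied separately. The alternative insert name, TetON-SEAP, suggests use with an rtTA-type activator and doxycycline. Because SEAP is secreted, it can be assayed in the culture medium, making the plasmid a convenient readout for tetracycline-controlled gene circuits.
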