Addgene plasmid #169563: pVH227-Tier1-OTetO7-PCMVmin2-SEAP
Purpose: Tier-1 vector encoding PTetO7-driven SEAP expression (OTetO7-PCMVmin-2-SEAP-pA).
Depositing lab: Martin Fussenegger. Publication: A versatile plasmid architecture for mammalian synthetic biology (VAMSyB). Haellman V, Strittmatter T, Bertschi A, Stucheli P, Fussenegger M. Metab Eng. 2021 Jul;66:41-50. doi: 10.1016/j.ymben.2021.04.003. Epub 2021 Apr 18. PubMed 33857582.
Backbone
  Vector backbone: pMM1 (pcDNA3.1-based)
  Backbone size w/o insert (bp): 4435
  Vector type: Mammalian Expression
  Selectable markers: Neomycin (select with G418)
Growth in bacteria
  Bacterial resistance: Ampicillin, 100 μg/mL
  Growth temperature: 37°C
  Growth strain: DH5alpha
  Copy number: High Copy
Gene/Insert
  Gene/Insert name: tetracycline-controlled SEAP production (alt name: TetON-SEAP)
  Species: H. sapiens (human)
  Promoter: TetO7-PCMVmin
  Cloning method: Restriction Enzyme; 5′ cloning site Unknown (unknown if destroyed)
  Sequencing primers: 5′ AmpStart; 3′ BGH-rev
Terms and licenses: Academic/Nonprofit Terms; Industry Terms: Not Available to Industry
How to cite: pVH227-Tier1-OTetO7-PCMVmin2-SEAP was a gift from Martin Fussenegger (Addgene plasmid # 169563 ; http://n2t.net/addgene:169563 ; RRID:Addgene_169563)
